>Addgene plasmid #8812 | 3445 pcDNA3 Bid p15 | addgene partial sequence | sequence record 17256 | T7 5'-TAATACGACTCACTATAGGG-3'
ACGGCCGCCAGTGTGCTGGAATTCCCATGGGCAGCCAGGCCAGCCGCTCCTTCAACCAAGGAAGAATAGA
GCCAGATTCTGAAAGTCAGGAAGAAATCATCCACAACATTGCCAGACATCTCGCCCAAATAGGCGATGAG
ATGGACCACAACATCCAGCCCACACTGGTGAGACAGCTAGCCGCACAGTTCATGAATGGCAGCCTGTCGG
AGGAAGACAAAAGGAACTGCCTGGCCAAAGCCCTTGATGAGGTGAAGACAGCCTTCCCCAGAGACATGGA
GAACGACAAGGCCATGCTGATAATGACAATGCTGTTGGCCAAAAAAGTGGCCAGTCACGCACCATCTTTG
CTCCGTGATGTCTTCCACACGACTGTCAACTTTATTAACCAGAACCTATTCTCCTATGTGAGGAACTTGG
TTAGAAACGAGATGGACTGACTCGAGCATGCATCTAGAGGGCCCTATTCTATAGTGTCACCTAAATGCTA
GAGCTCGCTGATCAGCCTCGACTGTGCCTTCTAGTTGCCAGCCATCTGTTGTTTGCCCCTCCCCCGTGCC
TTCCTTGACCCTGGAAGGTGCCACTCCCACTGTCCTTTCCTAATAAAATGAGGAAATTGCATCGCATTGT
CTGAGTAGGTGTCATTCTATTCTGGGGG
