[The description below was written by a language model from this plasmid's Addgene catalogue record.]
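Description:
3445 pcDNA3 Bid p15 is a mammalian expression plasmid built on the Invitrogen pcDNA3 backbone (about 5.4 kb without insert). It carries a roughly 420 bp insert encoding the p15 fragment of mouse Bid, cloned between the EcoRI and XhoI sites of the polylinker, both of which remain intact. The plasmid is maintained in E. coli as a high-copy replicon under ampicillin selection. It also carries a neomycin resistance marker, so transfected mammalian cells can be selected with G418 to obtain stable lines. No feature table accompanies the record, and the promoter is not explicitly listed. pcDNA3 as a standard vector drives inserts from the CMV immediate-early promoter, followed by a polyadenylation signal. A T7 promoter lies upstream of the cloning site, which fits the T7 primer listed for 5′ sequencing and also permits in vitro transcription. No epitope tag or reporter fusion is recorded.

Bid is a pro-apoptotic BH3-only member of the BCL-2 family. Caspase-8 cleaves it to produce an N-terminal p7 piece and a C-terminal p15 fragment (tBID), which acts at mitochondria to promote cytochrome c release. The associated publication concerns post-translational N-myristoylation of cleaved BID as a switch for mitochondrial targeting and apoptosis. This construct therefore presumably expresses the p15 fragment on its own, bypassing the need for caspase cleavage, for studies of its localisation and killing activity in mammalian cells. The record does not state the exact residue boundaries of the fragment or how translation initiation was engineered.
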