Addgene plasmid #8812: 3445 pcDNA3 Bid p15
Depositing lab: Stanley Korsmeyer. Depositing organization: Dana-Farber Cancer Institute. Publication: Posttranslational N-myristoylation of BID as a molecular switch for targeting mitochondria and apoptosis. Zha J, Weiler S, Oh KJ, Wei MC, Korsmeyer SJ. Science 2000 Dec 1;290(5497):1761-5. 10.1126/science.290.5497.1761 PubMed 11099414.
Backbone
  Vector backbone: pcDNA3
  Backbone manufacturer: Invitrogen
  Backbone size w/o insert (bp): 5400
  Vector type: Mammalian Expression
  Selectable markers: Neomycin (select with G418)
Growth in bacteria
  Bacterial resistance: Ampicillin, 100 μg/mL
  Growth temperature: 37°C
  Growth strain: XL1 Blue
  Copy number: High Copy
Gene/Insert
  Gene/Insert name: Bid p15 (alt name: Bid)
  Species: M. musculus (mouse)
  Insert size (bp): 420
  GenBank ID: NM_007544
  Entrez Gene: Bid (a.k.a. 2700049M22Rik)
  Cloning method: Restriction Enzyme; 5′ cloning site EcoRI (not destroyed); 3′ cloning site XhoI (not destroyed)
  Sequencing primers: 5′ T7
Terms and licenses: Academic/Nonprofit Terms; Industry Terms: Not Available to Industry
How to cite: 3445 pcDNA3 Bid p15 was a gift from Stanley Korsmeyer (Addgene plasmid # 8812 ; http://n2t.net/addgene:8812 ; RRID:Addgene_8812)
